Addgene plasmid #16220: Flag Snail 4SA
Depositing lab: Mien-Chie Hung. Publication: Dual regulation of Snail by GSK-3beta-mediated phosphorylation in control of epithelial-mesenchymal transition. Zhou BP, Deng J, Xia W, Xu J, Li YM, Gunduz M, Hung MC. Nat Cell Biol. 2004 Oct . 6(10):931-40. 10.1038/ncb1173 PubMed 15448698.
Backbone
  Vector backbone: pCMV-Tag 2B
  Backbone manufacturer: Stratagene
  Backbone size w/o insert (bp): 4300
  Vector type: Mammalian Expression
  Selectable markers: Neomycin (select with G418)
Growth in bacteria
  Bacterial resistance: Kanamycin, 50 μg/mL
  Growth temperature: 37°C
  Growth strain: DH5alpha
  Copy number: High Copy
Gene/Insert
  Gene/Insert name: Snail
  Species: H. sapiens (human)
  Insert size (bp): 800
  Mutation: 4SA: S108A, S112A, S116A, S120A
  Entrez Gene: SNAI1 (a.k.a. SLUGH2, SNA, SNAH, SNAIL, SNAIL1, dJ710H13.1)
  Tag / fusion protein: Flag (N terminal on backbone)
  Cloning method: Restriction Enzyme; 5′ cloning site BamHI (not destroyed); 3′ cloning site XhoI (not destroyed)
  Sequencing primers: 5′ T3
Terms and licenses: Academic/Nonprofit Terms; Industry Terms: Not Available to Industry
Depositor comments: Also see Flag Snail WT author's map.
How to cite: Flag Snail 4SA was a gift from Mien-Chie Hung (Addgene plasmid # 16220 ; http://n2t.net/addgene:16220 ; RRID:Addgene_16220)
