[The description below was written by a language model from this plasmid's Addgene catalogue record.]
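Description:
Flag Snail 4SA is a mammalian expression plasmid built on the Stratagene pCMV-Tag 2B backbone (about 4.3 kb without insert). It carries a human Snail (SNAI1) coding sequence of roughly 800 bp, cloned between the BamHI and XhoI sites, both of which remain intact. The backbone supplies an N-terminal Flag epitope, so the protein is made as a Flag-Snail fusion that can be detected or immunoprecipitated with anti-Flag antibodies. The record does not list the promoter explicitly, although the backbone name indicates a CMV-driven expression vector. The plasmid is maintained at high copy in E. coli under kanamycin selection. A neomycin resistance marker allows G418 selection of transfected mammalian cells, which makes stable lines possible as well as transient expression.

The defining feature of the insert is the "4SA" mutation set, in which four serines (S108, S112, S116 and S120) are replaced by alanine, a residue that cannot be phosphorylated. The associated publication concerns dual regulation of Snail by GSK-3beta-mediated phosphorylation in the control of epithelial-mesenchymal transition. This construct therefore serves as a phosphorylation-site mutant for testing how modification at this serine cluster affects Snail behaviour. The record does not itself state the functional consequence of the four substitutions. The construct is typically compared with the wild-type Flag Snail plasmid from the same series, and the depositor points to that plasmid's map for reference. No feature table is provided, so details of other backbone elements, such as the origins of replication and polyadenylation signals, are not documented in this record.
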