>Addgene plasmid #16220 | Flag Snail 4SA | addgene partial sequence | sequence record 22630 | CMV-F 5'-CGCAAATGGGCGGTAGGCGTG-3'
TCAGATCCGCTAGCGATTACGCCAAGCTCGAAATTAACCCTCACTAAAGGGAACAAAAGCTGGAGCTCCA
CCGCGGTGGCGGCCGCCACCATGGATTACAAGGATGACGACGATAAGAGCCCGGGCGGATCCCCGCGCTC
TTTCCTCGTCAGGAAGCCCTCCGACCCCAATCGGAAGCCTAACTACAGCGAGCTGCAGGACTCTAATCCA
GAGTTTACCTTCCAGCAGCCCTACGACCAGGCCCACCTGCTGGCAGCCATCCCACCTCCGGAGATCCTCA
ACCCCACCGCCTCGCTGCCAATGCTCATCTGGGACTCTGTCCTGGCGCCCCAAGCCCAGCCAATTGCCTG
GGCCTCCCTTCGGCTCCAGGAGAGTCCCAGGGTGGCAGAGCTGACCTCCCTGTCAGATGAGGACAGTGGG
AAAGGCTCCCAGCCCCCCAGCCCACCCGCACCGGCTCCTGCGTCCTTCTCCGCGACGTCAGTCGCTTCCT
TGGAGGCCGAGGCCTATGCTGCCTTCCCAGGCTTGGGCCAAGTGCCCAAGCAGCTGGCCCAGCTCTCTGA
GGCCAAGGATCTCCAGGCTCGAAAGGCCTTCAACTGCAAATACTGCAACAAGGAATACCTCAGCCTGGGT
GCCCTCAAGATGCACATCCGAAGCCACACGCTGCCCTGCGTCTGCGGAACCTGCGGGAAGGCCTTCTCTA
GGCCCTGGCTGCTACAAGGCCATGTCCGGACCCACACTGGCGAGAAGCCCTTCTCCTGTCCCCACTGCAG
CCGTGCCTTCGCTGACCGCTCCAACCTGCGGGCCCACCTCCAGACCCACTCAGATGTCAAGAAGTACCAG
TGCCAGGCGTGTGCTCGGACCTTCTCCCGAATGTCCCTGCTCCACAAGCACCAAGAGTCCGGCTGCTCAG
GATGTCCCGCTGACTCGAGGGGGGGCCCGGTACTTAAT
